>Addgene plasmid #122841 | pJL023 | addgene full sequence | sequence record 239375 | Addgene NGS Result
AGTGCACCATATGCGGTGTGAAATACCGCACAGATGCGTAAGGAGAAAATACCGCATCAGGCGCCATTCG
CCATTCAGGCTGCGCAACTGTTGGGAAGGGCGATCGGTGCGGGCCTCTTCGCTATTACGCCAGCTGGCGA
AAGGGGGATGTGCTGCAAGGCGATTAAGTTGGGTAACGCCAGGGTTTTCCCAGTCACGACGTTGTAAAAC
GACGGCCAGTGAATTCGAGCTCGGTACCTCGCGAATGCATCTAGATATCGGATCCCGACGGTCTCATCAG
GTATTTTTAAGCCAGAGGAGCTTAGACAAGCACTTATGCCTACTCTTGAGGCTCTTTACAGACAAGATCC
TGAATCTCTTCCATTCAGACAGCCTGTGGACCCTCAGCTTCTTGGTATTCCTGACTACTTCGATATTGTG
AAGTCTCCTATGGATCTTTCTACAATTAAAAGAAAACTTGACACAGGACAATACCAAGAACCTTGGCAAT
ACGTTGATGACATCTGGCTTATGTTTAACAATGCTTGGCTTTACAACAGAAAGACTTCTAGAGTTTACAA
ATATTGCTCTAAACTTTCTGAAGTGTTCGAACAAGAAATTGATCCAGTGATGCAATCTCTTGGTTACTGT
TGCGGTAGAAAACTTGAGTTCTCTCCTCAAACTCTTTGCTGCTATGGAAAGCAACTTTGTACTATTCCTA
GAGATGCAACATACTATTCTTATCAAAACAGATACCATTTCTGTGAAAAATGCTTTAACGAAATCCAGGG
TGAATCTGTTTCTCTTGGAGACGACCCTTCTCAGCCTCAGACAACAATCAATAAAGAGCAGTTCTCTAAG
AGAAAGAACGATACTCTTGACCCTGAGCTTTTCGTGGAGTGTACTGAGTGCGGTAGAAAGATGCATCAGA
TTTGTGTTCTTCATCACGAGATCATTTGGCCAGCTGGTTTTGTTTGCGATGGTTGTCTTAAGAAGTCTGC
AAGAACTAGAAAAGAGAATAAGTTCTCTGCAAAGAGACTTCCTTCTACTAGACTTGGAACTTTCCTTGAA
AACAGAGTGAACGATTTCCTTAGAAGACAGAATCATCCTGAGTCTGGAGAGGTGACAGTGAGAGTGGTTC
ATGCATCTGATAAAACTGTTGAGGTTAAACCTGGAATGAAAGCTAGATTCGTGGACTCTGGAGAGATGGC
AGAATCTTTTCCATACAGAACAAAAGCTCTTTTTGCATTCGAAGAGATTGATGGTGTTGATCTTTGTTTC
TTCGGTATGCACGTGCAAGAGTATGGATCTGACTGCCCTCCACCAAATCAAAGAAGAGTTTACATTTCTT
ATCTTGATTCTGTTCACTTTTTTAGACCAAAATGCCTTAGAACAGCAGTGTACCACGAGATTCTTATTGG
TTATCTTGAGTATGTGAAAAAACTTGGTTACACAACTGGACATATTTGGGCTTGCCCACCTTCTGAAGGT
GATGATTATATTTTTCATTGCCACCCTCCAGACCAAAAGATTCCTAAACCTAAAAGACTTCAAGAGTGGT
ACAAAAAGATGCTTGATAAAGCAGTGTCTGAGAGAATTGTGCACGACTACAAGGACATTTTTAAACAGGC
TACAGAGGATAGACTTACTTCTGCAAAAGAGCTTCCTTATTTTGAAGGAGATTTTTGGCCTAATGTTCTT
GAGGAGTCTATTAAGGAACTTGAGCAGGAGGAAGAAGAGAGAAAAAGAGAAGAGAACACATCTAATGAGT
CTACAGACGTTACTAAAGGTGATTCTAAAAACGCTAAAAAGAAAAACAATAAAAAAACTTCTAAAAATAA
ATCTTCTCTTTCTAGAGGTAACAAAAAAAAACCTGGAATGCCAAACGTTTCTAATGACCTTTCTCAAAAA
CTTTACGCAACAATGGAAAAACATAAAGAAGTTTTCTTCGTGATCAGACTTATTGCTGGACCTGCTGCTA
ATTCTCTTCCTCCAATCGTTGACCCAGACCCTCTTATTCCTTGTGATCTTATGGATGGAAGAGACGCATT
TCTTACTCTTGCAAGAGACAAACATCTTGAATTTTCTTCTCTTAGAAGAGCACAGTGGTCTACAATGTGT
ATGCTTGTTGAGCTTCACACACAATCTCAAGACTAGTAACTGCAGAGACCGACGGGCCCGTCGACTGCAG
AGGCCTGCATGCAAGCTTGGCGTAATCATGGTCATAGCTGTTTCCTGTGTGAAATTGTTATCCGCTCACA
ATTCCACACAACATACGAGCCGGAAGCATAAAGTGTAAAGCCTGGGGTGCCTAATGAGTGAGCTAACTCA
CATTAATTGCGTTGCGCTCACTGCCCGCTTTCCAGTCGGGAAACCTGTCGTGCCAGCTGCATTAATGAAT
CGGCCAACGCGCGGGGAGAGGCGGTTTGCGTATTGGGCGCTCTTCCGCTTCCTCGCTCACTGACTCGCTG
CGCTCGGTCGTTCGGCTGCGGCGAGCGGTATCAGCTCACTCAAAGGCGGTAATACGGTTATCCACAGAAT
CAGGGGATAACGCAGGAAAGAACATGTGAGCAAAAGGCCAGCAAAAGGCCAGGAACCGTAAAAAGGCCGC
GTTGCTGGCGTTTTTCCATAGGCTCCGCCCCCCTGACGAGCATCACAAAAATCGACGCTCAAGTCAGAGG
TGGCGAAACCCGACAGGACTATAAAGATACCAGGCGTTTCCCCCTGGAAGCTCCCTCGTGCGCTCTCCTG
TTCCGACCCTGCCGCTTACCGGATACCTGTCCGCCTTTCTCCCTTCGGGAAGCGTGGCGCTTTCTCATAG
CTCACGCTGTAGGTATCTCAGTTCGGTGTAGGTCGTTCGCTCCAAGCTGGGCTGTGTGCACGAACCCCCC
GTTCAGCCCGACCGCTGCGCCTTATCCGGTAACTATCGTCTTGAGTCCAACCCGGTAAGACACGACTTAT
CGCCACTGGCAGCAGCCACTGGTAACAGGATTAGCAGAGCGAGGTATGTAGGCGGTGCTACAGAGTTCTT
GAAGTGGTGGCCTAACTACGGCTACACTAGAAGAACAGTATTTGGTATCTGCGCTCTGCTGAAGCCAGTT
ACCTTCGGAAAAAGAGTTGGTAGCTCTTGATCCGGCAAACAAACCACCGCTGGTAGCGGTGGTTTTTTTG
TTTGCAAGCAGCAGATTACGCGCAGAAAAAAAGGATCTCAAGAAGATCCTTTGATCTTTTCTACGGGGTC
TGACGCTCAGTGGAACGAAAACTCACGTTAAGGGATTTTGGTCATGAGATTATCAAAAAGGATCTTCACC
TAGATCCTTTTAAATTAAAAATGAAGTTTTAAATCAATCTAAAGTATATATGAGTAAACTTGGTCTGACA
GTTACCAATGCTTAATCAGTGAGGCACCTATCTCAGCGATCTGTCTATTTCGTTCATCCATAGTTGCCTG
ACTCCCCGTCGTGTAGATAACTACGATACGGGAGGGCTTACCATCTGGCCCCAGTGCTGCAATGATACCG
CGAGACCCACGCTCACCGGCTCCAGATTTATCAGCAATAAACCAGCCAGCCGGAAGGGCCGAGCGCAGAA
GTGGTCCTGCAACTTTATCCGCCTCCATCCAGTCTATTAATTGTTGCCGGGAAGCTAGAGTAAGTAGTTC
GCCAGTTAATAGTTTGCGCAACGTTGTTGCCATTGCTACAGGCATCGTGGTGTCACGCTCGTCGTTTGGT
ATGGCTTCATTCAGCTCCGGTTCCCAACGATCAAGGCGAGTTACATGATCCCCCATGTTGTGCAAAAAAG
CGGTTAGCTCCTTCGGTCCTCCGATCGTTGTCAGAAGTAAGTTGGCCGCAGTGTTATCACTCATGGTTAT
GGCAGCACTGCATAATTCTCTTACTGTCATGCCATCCGTAAGATGCTTTTCTGTGACTGGTGAGTACTCA
ACCAAGTCATTCTGAGAATAGTGTATGCGGCGACCGAGTTGCTCTTGCCCGGCGTCAATACGGGATAATA
CCGCGCCACATAGCAGAACTTTAAAAGTGCTCATCATTGGAAAACGTTCTTCGGGGCGAAAACTCTCAAG
GATCTTACCGCTGTTGAGATCCAGTTCGATGTAACCCACTCGTGCACCCAACTGATCTTCAGCATCTTTT
ACTTTCACCAGCGTTTCTGGGTGAGCAAAAACAGGAAGGCAAAATGCCGCAAAAAAGGGAATAAGGGCGA
CACGGAAATGTTGAATACTCATACTCTTCCTTTTTCAATATTATTGAAGCATTTATCAGGGTTATTGTCT
CATGAGCGGATACATATTTGAATGTATTTAGAAAAATAAACAAATAGGGGTTCCGCGCACATTTCCCCGA
AAAGTGCCACCTGACGTCTAAGAAACCATTATTATCATGACATTAACCTATAAAAATAGGCGTATCACGA
GGCCCTTTCGTCTCGCGCGTTTCGGTGATGACGGTGAAAACCTCTGACACATGCAGCTCCCGGAGACGGT
CACAGCTTGTCTGTAAGCGGATGCCGGGAGCAGACAAGCCCGTCAGGGCGCGTCAGCGGGTGTTGGCGGG
TGTCGGGGCTGGCTTAACTATGCGGCATCAGAGCAGATTGTACTGAG
Features (pLannotate 1.2.2; 11 found; start..end, strand, type, name):
     67..224     -  CDS            lacZα (fragment): LacZα fragment of β-galactosidase; lacZ fragment
    283..2133    +  CDS            EP300 (fragment): EP300_HUMAN - Also known as P300. Experimental evidence at protein level: Swiss-Prot protein existence level 1. (Microbial infection) In case of HIV-1 infection, it is recruited by the viral protein Tat. Regulates Tat's transactivating activity and may help inducing chromatin remodeling of proviral genes. Binds to and may be involved in the transforming capacity of the adenovirus E1A protein. From Homo sapiens (Human).
   2225..2241    -  protein_bind   lac operator: The lac repressor binds to the lac operator to inhibit transcription in E. coli. This inhibition can be relieved by adding lactose or isopropyl-β-D-thiogalactopyranoside (IPTG). lac repressor encoded by lacI
   2249..2279    -  promoter       lac promoter: promoter for the E. coli lac operon
   2294..2315    -  protein_bind   CAP binding site: CAP binding activates transcription in the presence of cAMP. E. coli catabolite activator protein
   2328..2420    -  CDS            lacI (fragment): lac repressor; lacI; The lac repressor binds to the lac operator to inhibit transcription in E. coli. This inhibition can be relieved by adding lactose or isopropyl-β-D-thiogalactopyranoside (IPTG).
   2603..3191    -  rep_origin     ori: high-copy-number ColE1/pMB1/pBR322/pUC origin of replication
   3362..4222    -  CDS            AmpR: β-lactamase; bla; confers resistance to ampicillin, carbenicillin, and related antibiotics
   4223..4327    -  promoter       AmpR promoter: bla
   4422..4457    +  CDS            rop (fragment): Rop protein, which maintains plasmids at low copy number; rop
   4559..61      +  misc_feature   bom (fragment) (across the origin): basis of mobility region from pBR322
