[The description below was written by a language model from this plasmid's Addgene catalogue record and pLannotate feature annotations shown in this document.]
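Description:
pJL023 is a Golden Gate-compatible entry module built on the pUC57 cloning backbone, about 4.6 kb in total, and maintained in E. coli. It replicates from the high-copy ColE1/pUC-type origin and is selected with ampicillin through the β-lactamase (AmpR) gene and its native promoter. The feature table also picks up the usual pUC-family remnants around the cloning region: a lacZα fragment, the lac promoter, operator and CAP binding site, and short lacI, rop and bom fragments. These are backbone leftovers and are not functional parts of the payload.

The insert is a roughly 1.85 kb synthetic coding sequence for the core domain of p300 (human EP300), the histone acetyltransferase that deposits H3K27 acetylation, codon-optimised for Arabidopsis. It carries no promoter or terminator for plant expression. Instead it is flanked by two BsaI sites that release the fragment with GreenGate D-E overhangs, so that it can be joined in a defined position with other GreenGate modules in a one-pot Type IIS assembly. The associated work concerns CRISPR-based tools for targeted transcriptional and epigenetic regulation in plants, which suggests that the module is meant to supply an acetyltransferase effector domain in such constructs. The record does not name the partner modules or the final destination vector.

The depositor's coordinates for the BsaI sites and the coding sequence are offset from the annotated EP300 feature in the sequenced record. This most likely reflects a different numbering start point, not a different insert, since the lengths agree closely.
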