Addgene plasmid #122841: pJL023
Purpose: p300 core domain with GreenGate D-E flanking sequences
Depositing lab: Markus Schmid. Depositing organization: Umea University. Publication: CRISPR-based tools for targeted transcriptional and epigenetic regulation in plants. Lee JE, Neumann M, Duro DI, Schmid M. PLoS One. 2019 Sep 26;14(9):e0222778. doi: 10.1371/journal.pone.0222778. eCollection 2019. PubMed 31557222.
Backbone
  Vector backbone: pUC57
  Backbone size w/o insert (bp): 2743
  Total vector size (bp): 4597
  Vector type: Golden Gate compatible cloning vector
Growth in bacteria
  Bacterial resistance: Ampicillin, 100 μg/mL
  Growth temperature: 37°C
  Growth strain: DH5alpha
  Copy number: Unknown
Gene/Insert
  Gene/Insert name: Core domain of p300 H3K27 histone acetyltransferase, codon-optimised for Arabidopsis
  Species: Synthetic
  Insert size (bp): 1854
Terms and licenses: Academic/Nonprofit Terms; Industry Terms: Not Available to Industry
Depositor comments: Plasmid is designed for Golden Gate cloning using the enzyme BsaI. Plasmid Features (listed as bp in full plasmid sequence): BsaI site #1 = 445-450bp p300 coding sequence = 458-2311bp BsaI site #2 = 2320-2325bp
How to cite: pJL023 was a gift from Markus Schmid (Addgene plasmid # 122841 ; http://n2t.net/addgene:122841 ; RRID:Addgene_122841)
